Addgene plasmid #34748: Wnt10B Non-STOP
Depositing lab: Marian Waterman. Depositing organization: University of California, Irvine. Publication: A uniform human Wnt expression library reveals a shared secretory pathway and unique signaling activities. Najdi R, Proffitt K, Sprowl S, Kaur S, Yu J, Covey TM, Virshup DM, Waterman ML. Differentiation. 2012 Sep;84(2):203-13. doi: 10.1016/j.diff.2012.06.004. Epub 2012 Jul 9. PubMed 22784633.
Backbone
  Vector backbone: pENTR/D-TOPO
  Backbone manufacturer: Invitrogen
  Backbone size w/o insert (bp): 2580
  Vector type: Gateway Entry Vector
Growth in bacteria
  Bacterial resistance: Kanamycin, 50 μg/mL
  Growth temperature: 37°C
  Growth strain: DH5alpha
  Copy number: High Copy
Gene/Insert
  Gene/Insert name: Wnt10B
  Species: H. sapiens (human)
  Insert size (bp): 1176
  Mutation: None
  Entrez Gene: Wnt10b (a.k.a. Wnt1, Wnt12)
  Cloning method: Gateway Cloning
  Sequencing primers: 5′ M13 (-20)-FWD; 3′ M13-Reverse
Terms and licenses: Academic/Nonprofit Terms; Industry Terms: Not Available to Industry
Depositor comments: Please note that the ORFs in this collection were cloned open-ended (without a stop codon).
How to cite: Wnt10B Non-STOP was a gift from Marian Waterman (Addgene plasmid # 34748 ; http://n2t.net/addgene:34748 ; RRID:Addgene_34748)
