[The description below was written by a language model from this plasmid's Addgene catalogue record and the feature table of its GenBank file.]
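Description:
Wnt10B Non-STOP is a Gateway entry clone built on the pENTR/D-TOPO backbone, carrying the human WNT10B open reading frame (about 1.2 kb, no mutations recorded) in a 3,756 bp circular plasmid. It is a bacterial shuttle and storage vector rather than an expression construct. It replicates in E. coli at high copy from a ColE1/pUC-type origin and is selected with kanamycin through the aph(3')-Ia (KanR) gene.

The insert is not annotated as a feature in the sequence record, but it occupies the interval between the attL1 and attL2 recombination sites, which is where the feature table leaves a gap of the appropriate size. These attL sites are the substrates for the LR Clonase reaction, which moves the ORF directionally into any attR-bearing destination vector that supplies its own promoter, tags and selection marker. The entry vector has no eukaryotic promoter driving the insert. The only promoter annotated is a T7 promoter lying just outside attL2 and oriented back toward the insert. The rrnB T1 and T2 terminators upstream of attL1 limit read-through transcription from the backbone into the cloned gene, and flanking M13 forward and reverse primer sites allow the insert to be sequenced.

As the name indicates, the ORF was cloned open-ended, without a stop codon. After LR transfer it can therefore be read through into a C-terminal tag or fusion partner encoded by the destination vector. The clone belongs to a uniform library of human Wnt genes assembled for comparing Wnt secretion and signalling activities.
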