LOCUS       Exported 3756 bp ds-DNA circular SYN 13-MAY-2021
DEFINITION  synthetic circular DNA
ACCESSION   .
VERSION     .
KEYWORDS    Wnt10B Non-STOP
SOURCE      synthetic DNA construct
  ORGANISM  synthetic DNA construct
REFERENCE   1 (bases 1 to 3756)
  AUTHORS   Najdi R, Proffitt K, Sprowl S, Kaur S, Yu J, Covey TM, Virshup DM,
            Waterman ML
  TITLE     A uniform human Wnt expression library reveals a shared secretory
            pathway and unique signaling activities.
  JOURNAL   Differentiation. 2012 Sep;84(2):203-13. doi:
            10.1016/j.diff.2012.06.004. Epub 2012 Jul 9.
  PUBMED    22784633
REFERENCE   2 (bases 1 to 3756)
  AUTHORS   .
  TITLE     Direct Submission
  JOURNAL   Exported May 13, 2021 from SnapGene Server 1.1.58
            http://www.snapgene.com
FEATURES             Location/Qualifiers
     source          1..3756
                     /organism="synthetic DNA construct"
                     /mol_type="other DNA"
     primer_bind     92..109
                     /label=L4440
                     /note="L4440 vector, forward primer"
     terminator      268..295
                     /label=rrnB T2 terminator
                     /note="transcription terminator T2 from the E. coli rrnB
                     gene"
     terminator      387..473
                     /gene="Escherichia coli rrnB"
                     /label=rrnB T1 terminator
                     /note="transcription terminator T1 from the E. coli rrnB
                     gene"
     primer_bind     522..544
                     /label=M13/pUC Forward
                     /note="In lacZ gene"
     primer_bind     536..553
                     /label=M13 Forward
                     /note="In lacZ gene. Also called M13-F20 or M13 (-21)
                     Forward"
     primer_bind     537..553
                     /label=M13 fwd
                     /note="common sequencing primer, one of multiple similar
                     variants"
     protein_bind    569..668
                     /gene="mutant version of attL"
                     /label=attL1
                     /bound_moiety="LR Clonase(TM)"
                     /note="recombination site for the Gateway(R) LR reaction"
     protein_bind    complement(1881..1980)
                     /gene="mutant version of attL"
                     /label=attL2
                     /bound_moiety="LR Clonase(TM)"
                     /note="recombination site for the Gateway(R) LR reaction"
     primer_bind     complement(1997..2016)
                     /label=T7
                     /note="T7 promoter, forward primer"
     promoter        complement(1998..2016)
                     /label=T7 promoter
                     /note="promoter for bacteriophage T7 RNA polymerase"
     primer_bind     complement(2021..2037)
                     /label=M13 rev
                     /note="common sequencing primer, one of multiple similar
                     variants"
     primer_bind     complement(2021..2037)
                     /label=M13 Reverse
                     /note="In lacZ gene. Also called M13-rev"
     primer_bind     complement(2139..2158)
                     /label=pENTR-R
                     /note="pENTR vectors, reverse primer"
     CDS             2150..2959
                     /codon_start=1
                     /gene="aph(3')-Ia"
                     /product="aminoglycoside phosphotransferase"
                     /label=KanR
                     /note="confers resistance to kanamycin in bacteria or G418
                     (Geneticin(R)) in eukaryotes"
                     /translation="MSHIQRETSRPRLNSNMDADLYGYKWARDNVGQSGATIYRLYGKP
                     DAPELFLKHGKGSVANDVTDEMVRLNWLTEFMPLPTIKHFIRTPDDAWLLTTAIPGKTA
                     FQVLEEYPDSGENIVDALAVFLRRLHSIPVCNCPFNSDRVFRLAQAQSRMNNGLVDASD
                     FDDERNGWPVEQVWKEMHKLLPFSPDSVVTHGDFSLDNLIFDEGKLIGCIDVGRVGIAD
                     RYQDLAILWNCLGEFSPSLQKRLFQKYGIDNPDMNKLQFHLMLDEFF"
     primer_bind     complement(2217..2236)
                     /label=Kan-R
                     /note="Kanamycin resistance gene, reverse primer"
     rep_origin      3106..3694
                     /direction=RIGHT
                     /label=ori
                     /note="high-copy-number ColE1/pMB1/pBR322/pUC origin of
                     replication"
     primer_bind     3595..3614
                     /label=pBR322ori-F
                     /note="pBR322 origin, forward primer"
ORIGIN
        1 ctttcctgcg ttatcccctg attctgtgga taaccgtatt accgcctttg agtgagctga
       61 taccgctcgc cgcagccgaa cgaccgagcg cagcgagtca gtgagcgagg aagcggaaga
      121 gcgcccaata cgcaaaccgc ctctccccgc gcgttggccg attcattaat gcagctggca
      181 cgacaggttt cccgactgga aagcgggcag tgagcgcaac gcaattaata cgcgtaccgc
      241 tagccaggaa gagtttgtag aaacgcaaaa aggccatccg tcaggatggc cttctgctta
      301 gtttgatgcc tggcagttta tggcgggcgt cctgcccgcc accctccggg ccgttgcttc
      361 acaacgttca aatccgctcc cggcggattt gtcctactca ggagagcgtt caccgacaaa
      421 caacagataa aacgaaaggc ccagtcttcc gactgagcct ttcgttttat ttgatgcctg
      481 gcagttccct actctcgcgt taacgctagc atggatgttt tcccagtcac gacgttgtaa
      541 aacgacggcc agtcttaagc tcgggcccca aataatgatt ttattttgac tgatagtgac
      601 ctgttcgttg caacaaattg atgagcaatg cttttttata atgccaactt tgtacaaaaa
      661 agcaggctcc gcggccgccc ccttcaccat gctggaggag ccccggccgc ggcctccgcc
      721 ctcgggcctc gcgggtctcc tgttcctggc gttgtgcagt cgggctctaa gcaatgagat
      781 tctgggcctg aagttgcctg gcgagccgcc gctgacggcc aacaccgtgt gcttgacgct
      841 gtccggcctg agcaagcggc agctaggcct gtgcctgcgc aaccccgacg tgacggcgtc
      901 cgcgcttcag ggtctgcaca tcgcggtcca cgagtgtcag caccagctgc gcgaccagcg
      961 ctggaactgc tccgcgcttg agggcggcgg ccgcctgccg caccacagcg ccatcctcaa
     1021 gcgcggtttc cgagaaagtg ctttttcctt ctccatgctg gctgctgggg tcatgcacgc
     1081 agtagccacg gcctgcagcc tgggcaagct ggtgagctgt ggctgtggct ggaagggcag
     1141 tggtgagcag gatcggctga gggccaaact gctgcagctg caggcactgt cccgaggcaa
     1201 gagtttcccc cactctctgc ccagccctgg ccctggctca agccccagcc ctggccccca
     1261 ggacacatgg gaatggggtg gctgtaacca tgacatggac tttggagaga agttctctcg
     1321 ggatttcttg gattccaggg aagctccccg ggacatccag gcacgaatgc gaatccacaa
     1381 caacagggtg gggcgccagg tggtaactga aaacctgaag cggaaatgca agtgtcatgg
     1441 cacatcaggc agctgccagt tcaagacatg ctggagggcg gccccagagt tccgggcagt
     1501 gggggcggcg ttgagggagc ggctgggccg ggccatcttc attgataccc acaaccgcaa
     1561 ttctggagcc ttccagcccc gtctgcgtcc ccgtcgcctc tcaggagagc tggtctactt
     1621 tgagaagtct cctgacttct gtgagcgaga ccccactatg ggctccccag ggacaagggg
     1681 ccgggcctgc aacaagacca gccgcctgtt ggatggctgt ggcagcctgt gctgtggccg
     1741 tgggcacaac gtgctccggc agacacgagt tgagcgctgc cattgccgct tccactggtg
     1801 ctgctatgtg ctgtgtgatg agtgcaaggt tacagagtgg gtgaatgtgt gtaagtgcat
     1861 tctgaagggt gggcgcgccg acccagcttt cttgtacaaa gttggcatta taagaaagca
     1921 ttgcttatca atttgttgca acgaacaggt cactatcagt caaaataaaa tcattatttg
     1981 ccatccagct gatatcccct atagtgagtc gtattacatg gtcatagctg tttcctggca
     2041 gctctggccc gtgtctcaaa atctctgatg ttacattgca caagataaaa atatatcatc
     2101 atgaacaata aaactgtctg cttacataaa cagtaataca aggggtgtta tgagccatat
     2161 tcaacgggaa acgtcgaggc cgcgattaaa ttccaacatg gatgctgatt tatatgggta
     2221 taaatgggct cgcgataatg tcgggcaatc aggtgcgaca atctatcgct tgtatgggaa
     2281 gcccgatgcg ccagagttgt ttctgaaaca tggcaaaggt agcgttgcca atgatgttac
     2341 agatgagatg gtcagactaa actggctgac ggaatttatg cctcttccga ccatcaagca
     2401 ttttatccgt actcctgatg atgcatggtt actcaccact gcgatccccg gaaaaacagc
     2461 attccaggta ttagaagaat atcctgattc aggtgaaaat attgttgatg cgctggcagt
     2521 gttcctgcgc cggttgcatt cgattcctgt ttgtaattgt ccttttaaca gcgatcgcgt
     2581 atttcgtctc gctcaggcgc aatcacgaat gaataacggt ttggttgatg cgagtgattt
     2641 tgatgacgag cgtaatggct ggcctgttga acaagtctgg aaagaaatgc ataaactttt
     2701 gccattctca ccggattcag tcgtcactca tggtgatttc tcacttgata accttatttt
     2761 tgacgagggg aaattaatag gttgtattga tgttggacga gtcggaatcg cagaccgata
     2821 ccaggatctt gccatcctat ggaactgcct cggtgagttt tctccttcat tacagaaacg
     2881 gctttttcaa aaatatggta ttgataatcc tgatatgaat aaattgcagt ttcatttgat
     2941 gctcgatgag tttttctaat cagaattggt taattggttg taacactggc agagcattac
     3001 gctgacttga cgggacggcg caagctcatg accaaaatcc cttaacgtga gttacgcgtc
     3061 gttccactga gcgtcagacc ccgtagaaaa gatcaaagga tcttcttgag atcctttttt
     3121 tctgcgcgta atctgctgct tgcaaacaaa aaaaccaccg ctaccagcgg tggtttgttt
     3181 gccggatcaa gagctaccaa ctctttttcc gaaggtaact ggcttcagca gagcgcagat
     3241 accaaatact gtccttctag tgtagccgta gttaggccac cacttcaaga actctgtagc
     3301 accgcctaca tacctcgctc tgctaatcct gttaccagtg gctgctgcca gtggcgataa
     3361 gtcgtgtctt accgggttgg actcaagacg atagttaccg gataaggcgc agcggtcggg
     3421 ctgaacgggg ggttcgtgca cacagcccag cttggagcga acgacctaca ccgaactgag
     3481 atacctacag cgtgagcatt gagaaagcgc cacgcttccc gaagggagaa aggcggacag
     3541 gtatccggta agcggcaggg tcggaacagg agagcgcacg agggagcttc cagggggaaa
     3601 cgcctggtat ctttatagtc ctgtcgggtt tcgccacctc tgacttgagc gtcgattttt
     3661 gtgatgctcg tcaggggggc ggagcctatg gaaaaacgcc agcaacgcgg cctttttacg
     3721 gttcctggcc ttttgctggc cttttgctca catgtt
//
