>Addgene plasmid #34748 | Wnt10B Non-STOP | addgene partial sequence | sequence record 53720 | M13rev
AGCTGGATGGCAATAATGATTTTATTTTGACTGATAGTGACCTGTTCGTTGCAACAAATTGATAAGCAAT
GCTTTCTTATAATGCCAACTTTGTACAAGAAAGCTGGGTCGGCGCGCCCACCCTTCAGAATGCACTTACA
CACATTCACCCACTCTGTAACCTTGCACTCATCACACAGCACATAGCAGCACCAGTGGAAGCGGCAATGG
CAGCGCTCAACTCGTGTCTGCCGGAGCACGTTGTGCCCACGGCCACAGCACAGGCTGCCACAGCCATCCA
ACAGGCGGCTGGTCTTGTTGCAGGCCCGGCCCCTTGTCCCTGGGGAGCCCATAGTGGGGTCTCGCTCACA
GAAGTCAGGAGACTTCTCAAAGTAGACCAGCTCTCCTGAGAGGCGACGGGGACGCAGACGGGGCTGGAAG
GCTCCAGAATTGCGGTTGTGGGTATCAATGAAGATGGCCCGGCCCAGCCGCTCCCTCAACGCCGCCCCCA
CTGCCCGGAACTCTGGGGCCGCCCTCCAGCATGTCTTGAACTGGCAGCTGCCTGATGTGCCATGACACTT
GCATTTCCGCTTCAGGTTTTCAGTTACCACCTGGCGCCCCACCCTGTTGTTGTGGATTCGCATTCGTGCC
TGGATGTCCCGGGGAGCTTCCCTGGAATCCAAGAAATCCCGAGAGAACTTCTCTCCAAAGTCCATGTCAT
GGTTACAGCCACCCCATTCCCATGTGTCCTGGGGGCCAGGGCTGGGGCTTGAGCCAGGGCCAGGGCTGGG
CAGAGAGTGGGGGAAACTCTTGCCTCGGGACAGTGCCTGCAGCTGCAGCA
